>Addgene plasmid #63517 | pFusB3-32 | depositor partial sequence | sequence record 105552 | pFUSB3_CTT
AGTCTTAAGCGTCTCATGGCCTGACCCCGGACCAAGTGGTGGCTATCGCCAGCCACGATGGCGGCAAGCA
AGCGCTCGAAACGGTGCAGCGGCTGTTGCCGGTGCTGTGCCAGGACCATGGCCTGACCCCGGACCAAGTG
GTGGCTATCGCCAGCAACGGTGGCGGCAAGCAAGCGCTCGAAACGGTGCAGCGGCTGTTGCCGGTGCTGT
GCCAGGACCATGGCCTGACCCCGGACCAAGTGGTGGCTATCGCCAGCAACGGTGGCGGCAAGCAAGCGCT
CGAAACGGTGCAGCGGCTGTTGCCGGTGCTGTGCCAGGACCATGGCCTGACCCCGGACCAAGTGGTGGCT
ATCGAGACGTC
