>Addgene plasmid #63517 | pFusB3-32 | depositor partial sequence | sequence record 105553 | FusB3
CGTCTCATGGCCTGACCCCGGACCAAGTGGTGGCTATCGAGACCGGCGCCGCTACAGGGCGCGTCCCATT
CGCCATTCAGGCTGCGCAACTGTTGGGAAGGGCGATCGGTGCGGGCCTCTTCGCTATTACGCCAGCTGGC
GAAAGGGGGATGTGCTGCAAGGCGATTAAGTTGGGTAACGCCAGGGTTTTCCCAGTCACGACGTTGTAAA
ACGACGGCCAGTGAGCGCGCGTAATACGACTCACTATAGGGCGAATTGGGTACCGGGCCCCCCCTCGAGG
TCCTCCAGCTTTTGTTCCCTTTAGTGAGGGTTAATTGCGCGCTTGGCGTAATCATGGTCATAGCTGTTTC
CTGTGTGAAATTGTTATCCGCTCACAATTCCACACAACATACGAGCCGGAAGCATAAAGTGTAAAGCCTG
GGGTGCCTAATGAGTGAGCTAACTCACATTAATTGCGTTGCGCTCACTGCCCGCTTTCCACCGGTGGTCT
CGCCAGGACCATGGCCTGACCCCGGACCAAGTGGTGGCTATCGAGACGTCTAGACCAGCCAGGACAGAAA
TGCCTCGACTTCGCTGCTACCCAAGGTTGCCGGGTGACGCACACCGTGGAAACGGATGAAGGCACGAACC
CAGTGGACATAAGCCTGTTCGGTTCGTAAGCTGTAATGCAAGTAGCGTATGCGCTCACGCAACTGGTCCA
GAACCTTGACCGAACGCAGCGGTGGTAACGGCGCAGTGGCGGTTTTCATGGCTTGTTATGACTGTTTTTT
TGGGGTACAGTCTATGCCTCGGGCATCCAAGCAGCAAGCGCGTTACGCCGTGGGTCGATGTTTGATGTTA
TGGAGCAGCAACGATGTTACGCAGCAGGGCAGTCGCCCTAAAACAAAGTTAAACATTATGAGGGAAGCGG
TGATCGCCGAAGTATCGACTCAACTATCAGAGGTAGTTGGCGTCATCGAGCGCCATCTCGAACCGACGTT
GCTGGCCGTACATTTGTACGGCTCCGCAGTGGATGGCGGCCTGAAGCCACACAGTGATATTGATTTGCTG
GTTACGGTGACCGTAAGGCTTGATGAAACAACGCGGCGAGCTTTGATCAACGACCTTTTGGAAACTTCGG
CTTCCCCTGGAGAGAGCGAGATTCTCCGCGCTGTAGAAGTCACCATTGTTGTGCACGACGACATCATTCC
GTGGCGTTATCCAGCTAAGCGCGAACTGCAATTTGGAGAATGGCAGCGCAATGACATTCTTGCAGGTATC
TTCGAGCCAGCCACGATCGACATTGATCTGGCTATCTTGCTGACAAAAGCAAGAGAACATAGCGTTGCCT
TGGTAGGTCCAGCGGCGGAGGAACTCTTTGATCCGGTTCCTGAACAGGATCTATTTGAGGCGCTAAATGA
AACCTTAACGCTATGGAACTCGCCGCCCGACTGGGCTGGCGATGAGCGAAATGTAGTGCTTACGTTGTCC
CGCATTTGGTACAGCGCAGTAACCGGCAAAATCGCGCCGAAGGATGTCGCTGCCGACTGGGCAATGGAGC
GCCTGCCGGCCCAGTATCAGCCCGTCATACTTGAAGCTAGACAGGCTTATCTTGGACAAGAAGAAGATCG
CTTGGCCTCGCGCGCAGATCAGTTGGAAGAATTTGTCCACTACGTGAAAGGCGAGATCACCAAGGTAGTC
GGCAAATAACCCTCGAGCCACCCATGACCAAAATCCCTTAACGTGAGTTACGCGTCGTTCCACTGAGCGT
CAGACCCCGTAGAAAAGATCAAAGGATCTTCTTGAGATCCTTTTTTTCTGCGCGTAATCTGCTGCTTGCA
AACAAAAAAACCACCGCTACCAGCGGTGGTTTGTTTGCCGGATCAAGAGCTACCAACTCTTTTTCCGAAG
GTAACTGGCTTCAGCAGAGCGCAGATACCAAATACTGTCCTTCTAGTGTAGCCGTAGTTAGGCCACCACT
TCAAGAACTCTGTAGCACCGCCTACATACCTCGCTCTGCTAATCCTGTTACCAGTGGCTGCTGCCAGTGG
CGATAAGTCGTGTCTTACCGGGTTGGACTCAAGACGATAGTTACCGGATAAGGCGCAGCGGTCGGGCTGA
ACGGGGGGTTCGTGCACACAGCCCAGCTTGGAGCGAACGACCTACACCGAACTGAGATACCTACAGCGTG
AGCATTGAGAAAGCGCCACGCTTCCCGAAGGGAGAAAGGCGGACAGGTATCCGGTAAGCGGCAGGGTCGG
AACAGGAGAGCGCACGAGGGAGCTTCCAGGGGGAAACGCCTGGTATCTTTATAGTCCTGTCGGGTTTCGC
CACCTCTGACTTGAGCGTCGATTTTTGTGATGCTCGTCAGGGGGGCGGAGCCTATGGAAAAACGCCAGCA
ACGCGGCCTTTTTACGGTTCCTGGCCTTTTGCTGGCCTTTTGCTCACATGTTCTTTCCTGCGTTATCCCC
TGATTCTGTGGATAACCGTATTACCGCCTTTGAGTGAGCTGATACCGCTCGCCGCAGCCGAACGACCGAG
CGCAGCGAGTCAGTGAGCGAGGAAGCGGAAGAGCGCCCAATACGCAAACCGCCTCTCCCCGCGCGTTGGC
CGATTCATTAATGCAGCTGGCACGACAGGTTTCCCGACTGGAAAGCGGGCAGTGAGCGCAACGCAATTAA
TACGCGTACCGCTAGCCAGGAAGAGTTTGTAGAAACGCAAAAAGGCCATCCGTCAGGATGGCCTTCTGCT
TAGTTTGATGCCTGGCAGTTTATGGCGGGCGTCCTGCCCGCCACCCTCCGGGCCGTTGCTTCACAACGTT
CAAATCCGCTCCCGGCGGATTTGTCCTACTCAGGAGAGCGTTCACCGACAAACAACAGATAAAACGAAAG
GCCCAGTCTTCCGACTGAGCCTTTCGTTTTATTTGATGCCTGGCAGTTCCCTACTCTCGCGTTAACGCTA
GCATGGATGTTTTCCCAGTCACGACGTTGTAAAACGACGGCCAGTCTTAAG
