>Addgene plasmid #63517 | pFusB3-32 | addgene partial sequence | sequence record 116446 | pCR8_R1 5'-cgaaccgaacaggcttatgt-3'
GGTGTGCGTTCACCCGGCAACCTTGGGTAGCAGCGAAGTCGAGGCATTTCTGTCCTGGCTGGTCTAGACG
TCTCGATAGCCACCACTTGGTCCGGGGTCAGGCCATGGTCCTGGCACAGCACCGGCAACAGCCGCTGCAC
CGTTTCGAGCGCTTGCTTGCCGCCACCGTTGCTGGCGATAGCCACCACTTGGTCCGGGGTCAGGCCATGG
TCCTGGCACAGCACCGGCAACAGCCGCTGCACCGTTTCGAGCGCTTGCTTGCCGCCACCGTTGCTGGCGA
TAGCCACCACTTGGTCCGGGGTCAGGCCATGGTCCTGGCACAGCACCGGCAACAGCCGCTGCACCGTTTC
GAGCGCTTGCTTGCCGCCATCGTGGCTGGCGATAGCCACCACTTGGTCCGGGGTCAGGCCATGAGACGCT
TAAGACTGGCCGTCGTTTTACAACGTCGTGACTGGGAAAACATCCATGCTAGCGTTAACGCGAGAGTAGG
GAACTGCCAGGCATCAAATAAAACGAAAGGCTCAGTCGGAAGACTGGGCCTTTCGTTTTATCTGTTGTTT
GTCGGTGAACGCTCTCCTGAGTAGGACAAATCCGCCGGGAGCGGATTTGAACGTTGTGAAGCAACGGCCC
GGAGGGTGGCGGGCAGGACGCCCGCCATAAACTGCCAGGCATCAAACTAAGCAGAAGGCCATCCTGACGG
ATGGCCTTTTTGCGTTTCTACAAACTCTTCCTGGCTAGCGGTACGCGTATTAATTGCGTTGCGCTCACTG
CCCGCTTTCCAGTCGGGAAACCTGTCGTGCCAGCTGCATTAATGAATCGGCCAACGCGCGGGGAGAGGCG
GTTTGCGTATTGGGCGCTCTTCCGCTTCCTC
