[The description below was written by a language model from this plasmid's Addgene catalogue record.]
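Description:
pFusB3-32 is a bacterial library plasmid from the FusX system, a one-step assembly platform for building custom TALE (transcription activator-like effector) arrays such as TALENs. It is built on the FusB3 backbone (about 3 kb without insert), is maintained as a high-copy plasmid in standard E. coli cloning strains, and is selected with spectinomycin. The record does not include a feature table, so the origin of replication and other backbone elements are not specified. The listed sequencing primers are named for pCR8, which suggests a related vector context, although the record does not state this.

The insert is a synthetic, pre-assembled trimer of TALE repeats carrying the repeat-variable diresidues (RVDs) HD, NG and NG. Under the standard TALE recognition code these specify the bases C, T and T, which matches the alternative name B3_CTT. This module occupies RVD positions 13–15 of the final array. The trimer was cloned into the backbone through BsaI sites that were destroyed in the process. That is typical of Golden Gate-style cloning with type IIS enzymes, which cut outside their recognition sequence and leave defined overhangs for ordered, directional ligation.

The plasmid is one member of a library of three-repeat modules covering the possible RVD combinations at each position. To build a TALE, a user picks the module matching the target DNA sequence at each position set and combines them in a single reaction to produce a full-length DNA-binding domain for genome editing or other targeting applications. The plasmid has no expression function of its own; the record describes no promoter or host expression elements.
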