Addgene plasmid #63517: pFusB3-32
Purpose: Encodes RVD positions 13-15 in TALEN assembly
Depositing lab: Stephen Ekker. Depositing organization: Mayo Foundation for Medical Education and Research. Publication: FusX: A rapid one-step TALE assembly system for genome science. Ma AC, McNulty MS, Tanya PL, Jarryd CM, Martinez-Galvez G, Argue DP, Lee HB, Urban MD, Bullard CE, Blackburn PR, Man TK, Clark KJ, Ekker SC. Hum Gene Ther. 2016 Jun;27(6):451-63. doi: 10.1089/hum.2015.172 PubMed 26854857.
Backbone
  Vector backbone: FusB3
  Backbone size w/o insert (bp): 2991
  Vector type: TALEN
Growth in bacteria
  Bacterial resistance: Spectinomycin, 50 μg/mL
  Growth temperature: 37°C
  Growth strain: DH5alpha
  Copy number: High Copy
Gene/Insert
  Gene/Insert name: HD NG NG (alt name: B3_CTT)
  Species: Synthetic
  Mutation: none
  Cloning method: Restriction Enzyme; 5′ cloning site BsaI (destroyed during cloning); 3′ cloning site BsaI (destroyed during cloning)
  Sequencing primers: 5′ pCR8_F1; 3′ pCR8_R1
Terms and licenses: Academic/Nonprofit Terms; Industry Terms: Not Available to Industry
How to cite: pFusB3-32 was a gift from Stephen Ekker (Addgene plasmid # 63517 ; http://n2t.net/addgene:63517 ; RRID:Addgene_63517)
